Addgene plasmid #40985: pBABEpuro-ERBB2 C311S
Depositing lab: Matthew Meyerson. Depositing organization: Broad Institute. Publication: Functional analysis of receptor tyrosine kinase mutations in lung cancer identifies oncogenic extracellular domain mutations of ERBB2. Greulich H, Kaplan B, Mertins P, Chen TH, Tanaka KE, Yun CH, Zhang X, Lee SH, Cho J, Ambrogio L, Liao R, Imielinski M, Banerji S, Berger AH, Lawrence MS, Zhang J, Pho NH, Walker SR, Winckler W, Getz G, Frank D, Hahn WC, Eck MJ, Mani DR, Jaffe JD, Carr SA, Wong KK, Meyerson M. Proc Natl Acad Sci U S A. 2012 Sep 4;109(36):14476-81. Epub 2012 Aug 20. 10.1073/pnas.1203201109 PubMed 22908275.
Backbone
  Vector backbone: pBABE-puro
  Backbone size w/o insert (bp): 5200
  Total vector size (bp): 9000
  Vector type: Mammalian Expression, Retroviral
  Selectable markers: Puromycin
Growth in bacteria
  Bacterial resistance: Ampicillin, 100 μg/mL
  Growth temperature: 37°C
  Growth strain: DH5alpha
  Copy number: High Copy
Gene/Insert
  Gene/Insert name: ERBB2 (alt name: HER2)
  Species: H. sapiens (human)
  Insert size (bp): 3768
  Mutation: C311S
  GenBank ID: NM_004448.2
  Entrez Gene: ERBB2 (a.k.a. CD340, HER-2, HER-2/neu, HER2, MLN 19, MLN-19, NEU, NGL, TKR1, VSCN2, c-ERB-2, c-ERB2, p185(erbB2))
  Cloning method: Gateway Cloning
  Sequencing primers: 5′ TTTGTACACCCTAAGCCTC; 3′ GCATACTTCTGCCTGCTG
Terms and licenses: Academic/Nonprofit Terms; Industry Terms: Not Available to Industry
How to cite: pBABEpuro-ERBB2 C311S was a gift from Matthew Meyerson (Addgene plasmid # 40985 ; http://n2t.net/addgene:40985 ; RRID:Addgene_40985)
