[The description below was written by a language model from this plasmid's Addgene catalogue record.]
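Description:
pBABEpuro-ERBB2 C311S is a retroviral mammalian expression plasmid built on the pBABE-puro backbone, with a total size of roughly 9 kb, of which about 5.2 kb is backbone. It is maintained in E. coli as a high-copy plasmid under ampicillin selection, and it carries a puromycin resistance marker for selecting transduced or transfected mammalian cells. No feature table accompanies the record, so the individual regulatory elements are not itemised. In pBABE-type vectors generally, the insert sits between Moloney murine leukaemia virus-derived long terminal repeats alongside a packaging signal, so the 5′ LTR drives transcription of the gene of interest and the transcript can be packaged into retroviral particles when the viral proteins are supplied in trans by a packaging cell line. The puromycin marker in that backbone family is normally expressed from a separate internal promoter.

The payload is the human ERBB2 (HER2) coding sequence, an insert of about 3.8 kb corresponding to the reference transcript for this receptor tyrosine kinase, introduced by Gateway recombination cloning. It carries a cysteine-to-serine substitution at residue 311 (C311S). No epitope tags or reporter fusions are recorded. The associated publication concerns functional analysis of receptor tyrosine kinase mutations in lung cancer and identifies oncogenic mutations in the ERBB2 extracellular domain. This suggests the construct was made to stably express the variant receptor in mammalian cells by retroviral transduction and puromycin selection, so that its signalling and transforming behaviour could be examined. The record does not state whether C311S is itself a tumour-derived mutation or an engineered variant.
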