>Addgene plasmid #40985 | pBABEpuro-ERBB2 C311S | addgene partial sequence | sequence record 55267 | pBabe3 5'-ACCCTAACTGACACACATTCC-3'
TCACCACTTTGTACAAGAAAGTTGGTCACACTGGCACGTCCAGACCCAGGTACTCTGGGTTCTCTGCCGT
AGGTGTCCCTTTGAAGGTGCTGGGTGGAGCCCCCCGCTCTGGTGGGTCCTGGTCCCAGTAATAGAGGTTG
TCGAAGGCTGGGCTGAAGGCAGGAGGAGGGTGGGGCTGAGGGGCAGCTCCTCCCTGGGGTGTCAAGTACT
CGGGGTTCTCCACGGCACCCCCAAAGGCAAAAACGTCTTTGACGACCCCATTCTTCCCTGGGGAGAGAGT
CTTGGGCCTTTCCAGAGTGGCACCAGCAGGTCGGGCAGCAGGCAGAGGGCCCTCTCGGGGCGAAGGGGGC
TGGGGCCGAACATCTGGCTGGTTCACATATTCAGGCTGGGGGCTGCAGGTCAGGGGGGCAACGTAGCCAT
CAGTCTCAGAGGGCAGGGGTACTGTGGGGTCCTCACTGTACCGCTGTAGAGGGCTGGGGTCATGTGTGGG
GAGGCTTTGCAGCCCCTTGGCTGCCCCCATTCCCAGGTCACCATCAAATACATCGGAGCCAGCCCCTTCG
GAGGGTGCCAGTGGAGACCTGGGGGCCTCCTCTTCAGAGGGCTCCAGCCCTAGTGTCAGGTCCCCACCGC
CACTCCTGGTAGATGAGCTGCGGTGCCTGTGGTGGACCATGCCCCCAGCGCCCGGGGCAGGGTCTGGACA
GAAGAAGCCCTGCTGGGGTACCAGATACTCCTCAGCATCCACCAGGTCCCCCATGTCATCGTCCTCCAGC
AGTGAGCGGTAGAA
