>Addgene plasmid #40985 | pBABEpuro-ERBB2 C311S | addgene partial sequence | sequence record 55471 | hERBB2-F2 5'-tgcctccacttcaaccacag-3'
ACAGACACGTTTGAGTCCATGCCCAATCCCGAGGGCCGGTATACATTCGGCGCCAGCTGTGTGACTGCCT
GTCCCTACAACTACCTTTCTACGGACGTGGGATCCTCCACCCTCGTCTGCCCCCTGCACAACCAAGAGGT
GACAGCAGAGGATGGAACACAGCGGTGTGAGAAGTGCAGCAAGCCCTGTGCCCGAGTGTGCTATGGTCTG
GGCATGGAGCACTTGCGAGAGGTGAGGGCAGTTACCAGTGCCAATATCCAGGAGTTTGCTGGCTGCAAGA
AGATCTTTGGGAGCCTGGCATTTCTGCCGGAGAGCTTTGATGGGGACCCAGCCTCCAACACTGCCCCGCT
CCAGCCAGAGCAGCTCCAAGTGTTTGAGACTCTGGAAGAGATCACAGGTTACCTATACATCTCAGCATGG
CCGGACAGCCTGCCTGACCTCAGCGTCTTCCAGAACCTGCAAGTAATCCGGGGACGAATTCTGCACAATG
GCGCCTACTCGCTGACCCTGCAAGGGCTGGGCATCAGCTGGCTGGGGCTGCGCTCACTGAGGGAACTGGG
CAGTGGACTGGCCCTCATCCACCATAACACCCACCTCTGCTTCGTGCACACGGTGCCCTGGGACCAGCTC
TTTCGGAACCCGCACCAAGCTCTGCTCCACACTGCCAACCGGCCAGAGGACGAGTGTGTGGGCGAGGGCC
TGGCCTGCCACCAGCTGTGCGCCCGAGGGCACTGCTGGGGTCCAGGGCCCACCCAGTGTGTCAACTGCAG
CCAGTTCCTTCGGGGCCAGGAGTGCGTGGAGGAA
